Addgene plasmid #218630: pLVX-TetOne-Puro-LUC
Purpose: This plasmid contains luciferase under doxycycline inducible control.
Depositing lab: Valentin Cracan. Depositing organization: Scintillon Institute. Publication: A genetically encoded tool to increase cellular NADH/NAD(+) ratio in living cells. Pan X, Heacock ML, Abdulaziz EN, Violante S, Zuckerman AL, Shrestha N, Yao C, Goodman RP, Cross JR, Cracan V. Nat Chem Biol. 2023 Oct 26. doi: 10.1038/s41589-023-01460-w. PubMed 37884806.
Backbone
  Vector backbone: pLVX-TetOne-Puro
  Backbone manufacturer: Clontech
  Backbone size w/o insert (bp): 9227
  Total vector size (bp): 10892
  Vector type: Mammalian Expression, Lentiviral, Luciferase, Synthetic Biology
  Selectable markers: Puromycin
Growth in bacteria
  Bacterial resistance: Ampicillin, 100 μg/mL
  Growth temperature: 37°C
  Growth strain: NEB Stable
  Copy number: Unknown
Gene/Insert
  Gene/Insert name: LUC
  Insert size (bp): 1665
  Entrez Gene: LOC116160065 (a.k.a. PPYR_00001, LUC1, PpyLuc1, luc, luciferase)
  Cloning method: Restriction Enzyme; 5′ cloning site EcoRI (not destroyed); 3′ cloning site AgeI (not destroyed)
  Sequencing primers: 5′ ACGGCCCTCCTGTCTTAGGTTAGTGAAAAATGT; 3′ CTTTGCTTATGTAAACCAGGGCGCCTAT
Terms and licenses: Academic/Nonprofit Terms; Industry Terms: Not Available to Industry
How to cite: pLVX-TetOne-Puro-LUC was a gift from Valentin Cracan (Addgene plasmid # 218630 ; http://n2t.net/addgene:218630 ; RRID:Addgene_218630)
