[The description below was written by a language model from this plasmid's Addgene catalogue record and pLannotate feature annotations shown in this document.]
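Description:
pLVX-TetOne-Puro-LUC is an HIV-1-based lentiviral vector built on the Clontech pLVX-TetOne-Puro backbone, an all-in-one doxycycline-inducible system, carrying firefly (Photinus pyralis) luciferase as the inducible cargo. In bacteria it is maintained through a high-copy ColE1/pUC-type origin and selected with ampicillin via the bla gene. The catalogue lists a total size of 10,892 bp, whereas the sequenced record underlying the feature table is 10,825 nt, a small discrepancy the record does not explain.

Between the two HIV-1 LTRs the vector carries the usual lentiviral cis elements: the Ψ packaging signal with an adjoining gag fragment, the Rev response element for nuclear export of the genomic RNA, the cPPT/CTS, and a WPRE that enhances transcript stability and expression. Three expression units sit in this region. The human PGK promoter constitutively drives Tet-On 3G, a modified reverse tetracycline transactivator, and an SV40 promoter drives puromycin N-acetyltransferase for selection of transduced mammalian cells. Both run in the same direction as the viral genome. The luciferase coding sequence, cloned between EcoRI and AgeI sites, lies downstream of the TRE3GS promoter and is followed by an SV40 polyadenylation signal. This cassette is oriented opposite to the viral transcript and to the PGK unit, so its polyadenylation signal does not truncate the genomic RNA during packaging. In the presence of doxycycline, Tet-On 3G binds TRE3GS and switches on luciferase.

The stated purpose is doxycycline-controlled luciferase expression. The associated publication concerns a genetically encoded tool for raising the cellular NADH/NAD+ ratio, but the record does not state what role this luciferase construct plays in that work.
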