Features (pLannotate 1.2.2; 25 found; start..end, strand, type, name):
     58..173     -  misc_feature   cPPT/CTS: central polypurine tract and central termination sequence of HIV-1 (lacking the first T)
    188..288     -  CDS            Rev (fragment): human immunodeficiency virus 1 (HIV-1) Rev protein; rev; enhances nuclear export of unspliced and incompletely spliced viral mRNAs
    665..898     -  misc_feature   RRE: The Rev response element (RRE) of HIV-1 allows for Rev-dependent mRNA export from the nucleus to the cytoplasm.
   1073..1411    -  CDS            HIV-1 gag (fragment): gag protein from human immunodeficiency virus 1; gag
   1395..1520    -  misc_feature   HIV-1 Ψ: packaging signal of human immunodeficiency virus type 1
   1567..1824    -  LTR            5' LTR (truncated): truncated 5' long terminal repeat (LTR) from HIV-1
   1872..2201    -  CDS            nef (fragment): NEF_HV1BR - Experimental evidence at protein level: Swiss-Prot protein existence level 1. Extracellular Nef protein targets CD4(+) T-lymphocytes for apoptosis by interacting with CXCR4 surface receptors (PubMed:14990729). From Human immunodeficiency virus type 1 group M subtype B (isolate BRU/LAI) (HIV-1).
   2368..2502    -  polyA_signal   SV40 poly(A) signal: SV40 polyadenylation signal
   2550..2654    +  promoter       AmpR promoter: bla
   2655..3515    +  CDS            AmpR: β-lactamase; bla; confers resistance to ampicillin, carbenicillin, and related antibiotics
   3686..4274    +  rep_origin     ori: high-copy-number ColE1/pMB1/pBR322/pUC origin of replication
   4457..4549    +  CDS            lacI (fragment): lac repressor; lacI; The lac repressor binds to the lac operator to inhibit transcription in E. coli. This inhibition can be relieved by adding lactose or isopropyl-β-D-thiogalactopyranoside (IPTG).
   4562..4583    +  protein_bind   CAP binding site: CAP binding activates transcription in the presence of cAMP. E. coli catabolite activator protein
   4598..4628    +  promoter       lac promoter: promoter for the E. coli lac operon
   4632..4654    +  protein_bind   lac operator (fragment): The lac repressor binds to the lac operator to inhibit transcription in E. coli. This inhibition can be relieved by adding lactose or isopropyl-β-D-thiogalactopyranoside (IPTG). lac repressor encoded by lacI
   4804..5061    -  LTR            5' LTR (truncated): truncated 5' long terminal repeat (LTR) from HIV-1
   5109..5627    -  CDS            nef (fragment): NEF_HV1BR - Experimental evidence at protein level: Swiss-Prot protein existence level 1. Extracellular Nef protein targets CD4(+) T-lymphocytes for apoptosis by interacting with CXCR4 surface receptors (PubMed:14990729). From Human immunodeficiency virus type 1 group M subtype B (isolate BRU/LAI) (HIV-1).
   5644..6232    -  misc_feature   WPRE: woodchuck hepatitis virus posttranscriptional regulatory element
   6246..6845    -  CDS            PuroR: puromycin N-acetyltransferase; pac from Streptomyces alboniger; confers resistance to puromycin
   6854..7183    -  promoter       SV40 promoter: SV40 enhancer and early promoter
   7194..7940    -  CDS            Tet-On® 3G: modified rtTA protein that binds tightly to promoters containing the tet operator in the presence of doxycycline
   7959..8469    -  promoter       hPGK promoter: human phosphoglycerate kinase 1 promoter
   8486..8853    +  promoter       TRE3GS promoter: 3rd-generation Tet-responsive promoter that can be activated by binding of Tet-On® 3G, modified to eliminate binding sites for endogenous mammalian transcription factors
   8860..10509   +  CDS            LUCI_PHOPY: Experimental evidence at protein level: Swiss-Prot protein existence level 1. Produces green light with a wavelength of 562 nm. From Photinus pyralis (Common eastern firefly) (Lampyris pyralis).
  10705..14      -  polyA_signal   SV40 poly(A) signal (across the origin): SV40 polyadenylation signal
>Addgene plasmid #218630 | pLVX-TetOne-Puro-LUC | addgene full sequence | sequence record 432195 | Addgene NGS Result
GCAATAAACAAGTTAAGTCGATAAACTGGATCTCTGCTGTCCCTGTAATAAACCCGAAAATTTTGAATTT
TTGTAATTTGTTTTTGTAATTCTTTAGTTTGTATGTCTGTTGCTATTATGTCTACTATTCTTTCCCCTGC
ACTGTACCCCCCAATCCCCCCTTTTCTTTTAAAGGCGATACCGTCGAGATCCGTTCACTAATCGAATGGA
TCTGTCTCTGTCTCTCTCTCCACCTTCTTCTTCTATTCCTTCGGGCCTGTCGGGTCCCCTCGGGGTTGGG
AGGTGGGTCTGAAACGATAATGGTGAATATCCCTGCCTAACTCTATTCACTATAGAAAGTACAGCAAAAA
CTATTCTTAAACCTACCAAGCCTCCTACTATCATTATGAATAATTTTATATACCACAGCCAATTTGTTAT
GTTAAACCAATTCCACAAACTTGCCCATTTATCTAATTCCAATAATTCTTGTTCATTCTTTTCTTGCTGG
TTTTGCGATTCTTCAATTAAGGAGTGTATTAAGCTTGTGTAATTGTTAATTTCTCTGTCCCACTCCATCC
AGGTCGTGTGATTCCAAATCTGTTCCAGAGATTTATTACTCCAACTAGCATTCCAAGGCACAGCAGTGGT
GCAAATGAGTTTTCCAGAGCAACCCCAAATCCCCAGGAGCTGTTGATCCTTTAGGTATCTTTCCACAGCC
AGGATTCTTGCCTGGAGCTGCTTGATGCCCCAGACTGTGAGTTGCAACAGATGCTGTTGCGCCTCAATAG
CCCTCAGCAAATTGTTCTGCTGCTGCACTATACCAGACAATAATTGTCTGGCCTGTACCGTCAGCGTCAT
TGACGCTGCGCCCATAGTGCTTCCTGCTGCTCCCAAGAACCCAAGGAACAAAGCTCCTATTCCCACTGCT
CTTTTTTCTCTCTGCACCACTCTTCTCTTTGCCTTGGTGGGTGCTACTCCTAATGGTTCAATTTTTACTA
CTTTATATTTATATAATTCACTTCTCCAATTGTCCCTCATATCTCCTCCTCCAGGTCTGAAGATCAGCGG
CCGGCCGCTTGCTGTGCGGTGGTCTTACTTTTGTTTTGCTCTTCCTCTATCTTGTCTAAAGCTTCCTTGG
TGTCTTTTATCTCTATCCTTTGATGCACACAATAGAGGGTTGCTACTGTATTATATAATGATCTAAGTTC
TTCTGATCCTGTCTGAAGGGATGGTTGTAGCTGTCCCAGTATTTGTCTACAGCCTTCTGATGTTTCTAAC
AGGCCAGGATTAACTGCGAATCGTTCTAGCTCCCTGCTTGCCCATACTATATGTTTTAATTTATATTTTT
TCTTTCCCCCTGGCCTTAACCGAATTTTTTCCCATCGCGATCTAATTCTCCCCCGCTTAATACTGACGCT
CTCGCACCCATCTCTCTCCTTCTAGCCTCCGCTAGTCAAAATTTTTGGCGTACTCACCAGTCGCCGCCCC
TCGCCTCTTGCCGTGCGCGCTTCAGCAAGCCGAGTCCTGCGTCGAGAGAGCTCCTCTGGTTTCCCTTTCG
CTTTCAAGTCCCTGTTCGGGCGCCACTGCTAGAGATTTTCCACACTGACTAAAAGGGTCTGAGGGATCTC
TAGTTACCAGAGTCACACAACAGACGGGCACACACTACTTGAAGCACTCAAGGCAAGCTTTATTGAGGCT
TAAGCAGTGGGTTCCCTAGTTAGCCAGAGAGCTCCCAGGCTCAGATCTGGTCTAACCAGAGAGACCCAGT
ACAGGCAAAAAGCAGCTGCTTATATGCAGGATCTGAGGGCTCGCCACTCCCCAGTCCCGCCCAGGCCACG
CCTCCCTGGAAAGTCCCCAGCGGAAAGTCCCTTGTAGCAAGCTCGATATCAGCAGTTCTTGAAGTACTCC
GGATGCAGCTCTCGGGCCACGTGATGAAATGCTAGGCGGCTGTCAAACCTCCACTCTAACACTTCTCTCT
CCGGGTCATCCATCCCATGCAGGCTCACAGGGTGTAACAAGCTGGTGTTCTCTCCTTTATTGGCCTCTTC
TACCTTATCTGGCTCAACTGGTACTAGCTTGTAGCACCATCCAAAGGTCAGTGGATATCTGACCCCTGGC
CCTGGTGTGTAGTTCTGCTAATCAGGGAAGTAGCCTTGTGTGTGGTAGATCCACAGATCAAGGATATCTT
GTCTTCTTTGGGAGTGAATTAGCCCTTCCAACTACTAAGTTTGTAGTACATATTTAACAAATACAATTTC
TTTAAAATGAAAATAATTCAGAGGAATCACAGGTTTAGAGTAAATGAAACCACAGGTAATTGGCAGTGGT
AATAGGGTATGGGGTGGGAAGTTTGGGATGATTTTGGTTAGCTTGAGTTATCCAGTTGATCCAGACATGA
TAAGATACATTGATGAGTTTGGACAAACCACAACTAGAATGCAGTGAAAAAAATGCTTTATTTGTGAAAT
TTGTGATGCTATTGCTTTATTTGTAACCATTATAAGCTGCAATAAACAAGTTGATCTCCCGATCCGTCGA
CGTCAGGTGGCACTTTTCGGGGAAATGTGCGCGGAACCCCTATTTGTTTATTTTTCTAAATACATTCAAA
TATGTATCCGCTCATGAGACAATAACCCTGATAAATGCTTCAATAATATTGAAAAAGGAAGAGTATGAGT
ATTCAACATTTCCGTGTCGCCCTTATTCCCTTTTTTGCGGCATTTTGCCTTCCTGTTTTTGCTCACCCAG
AAACGCTGGTGAAAGTAAAAGATGCTGAAGATCAGTTGGGTGCACGAGTGGGTTACATCGAACTGGATCT
CAACAGCGGTAAGATCCTTGAGAGTTTTCGCCCCGAAGAACGTTTTCCAATGATGAGCACTTTTAAAGTT
CTGCTATGTGGCGCGGTATTATCCCGTATTGACGCCGGGCAAGAGCAACTCGGTCGCCGCATACACTATT
CTCAGAATGACTTGGTTGAGTACTCACCAGTCACAGAAAAGCATCTTACGGATGGCATGACAGTAAGAGA
ATTATGCAGTGCTGCCATAACCATGAGTGATAACACTGCGGCCAACTTACTTCTGACAACGATCGGAGGA
CCGAAGGAGCTAACCGCTTTTTTGCACAACATGGGGGATCATGTAACTCGCCTTGATCGTTGGGAACCGG
AGCTGAATGAAGCCATACCAAACGACGAGCGTGACACCACGATGCCTGTAGCAATGGCAACAACGTTGCG
CAAACTATTAACTGGCGAACTACTTACTCTAGCTTCCCGGCAACAATTAATAGACTGGATGGAGGCGGAT
AAAGTTGCAGGACCACTTCTGCGCTCGGCCCTTCCGGCTGGCTGGTTTATTGCTGATAAATCTGGAGCCG
GTGAGCGTGGGTCTCGCGGTATCATTGCAGCACTGGGGCCAGATGGTAAGCCCTCCCGTATCGTAGTTAT
CTACACGACGGGGAGTCAGGCAACTATGGATGAACGAAATAGACAGATCGCTGAGATAGGTGCCTCACTG
ATTAAGCATTGGTAACTGTCAGACCAAGTTTACTCATATATACTTTAGATTGATTTAAAACTTCATTTTT
AATTTAAAAGGATCTAGGTGAAGATCCTTTTTGATAATCTCATGACCAAAATCCCTTAACGTGAGTTTTC
GTTCCACTGAGCGTCAGACCCCGTAGAAAAGATCAAAGGATCTTCTTGAGATCCTTTTTTTCTGCGCGTA
ATCTGCTGCTTGCAAACAAAAAAACCACCGCTACCAGCGGTGGTTTGTTTGCCGGATCAAGAGCTACCAA
CTCTTTTTCCGAAGGTAACTGGCTTCAGCAGAGCGCAGATACCAAATACTGTTCTTCTAGTGTAGCCGTA
GTTAGGCCACCACTTCAAGAACTCTGTAGCACCGCCTACATACCTCGCTCTGCTAATCCTGTTACCAGTG
GCTGCTGCCAGTGGCGATAAGTCGTGTCTTACCGGGTTGGACTCAAGACGATAGTTACCGGATAAGGCGC
AGCGGTCGGGCTGAACGGGGGGTTCGTGCACACAGCCCAGCTTGGAGCGAACGACCTACACCGAACTGAG
ATACCTACAGCGTGAGCTATGAGAAAGCGCCACGCTTCCCGAAGGGAGAAAGGCGGACAGGTATCCGGTA
AGCGGCAGGGTCGGAACAGGAGAGCGCACGAGGGAGCTTCCAGGGGGAAACGCCTGGTATCTTTATAGTC
CTGTCGGGTTTCGCCACCTCTGACTTGAGCGTCGATTTTTGTGATGCTCGTCAGGGGGGCGGAGCCTATG
GAAAAACGCCAGCAACGCGGCCTTTTTACGGTTCCTGGCCTTTTGCTGGCCTTTTGCTCACATGTTCTTT
CCTGCGTTATCCCCTGATTCTGTGGATAACCGTATTACCGCCTTTGAGTGAGCTGATACCGCTCGCCGCA
GCCGAACGACCGAGCGCAGCGAGTCAGTGAGCGAGGAAGCGGAAGAGCGCCCAATACGCAAACCGCCTCT
CCCCGCGCGTTGGCCGATTCATTAATGCAGCTGGCACGACAGGTTTCCCGACTGGAAAGCGGGCAGTGAG
CGCAACGCAATTAATGTGAGTTAGCTCACTCATTAGGCACCCCAGGCTTTACACTTTATGCTTCCGGCTC
GTATGTTGTGTGGAATTGTGAGCGGATAACAATTTCACACAGGAAACAGCTATGACCATGATTACGCCAA
GCTCTAGCTAGAGGTCGACGGTAAACGCTAGCAATGTCAAGGCCTCTCACTCTCTGATATTCATTTCTTT
GCAAGTTATAAATACTGAATAATAAGATGACATGAACTACTACTGCTAGAGATTTTCCACACTGACTAAA
AGGGTCTGAGGGATCTCTAGTTACCAGAGTCACACAACAGACGGGCACACACTACTTGAAGCACTCAAGG
CAAGCTTTATTGAGGCTTAAGCAGTGGGTTCCCTAGTTAGCCAGAGAGCTCCCAGGCTCAGATCTGGTCT
AACCAGAGAGACCCAGTACAGGCAAAAAGCAGCTGCTTATATGCAGGATCTGAGGGCTCGCCACTCCCCA
GTCCCGCCCAGGCCACGCCTCCCTGGAAAGTCCCCAGCGGAAAGTCCCTTGTAGCAAGCTCGATATCAGC
AGTTCTTGAAGTACTCCGGATGCAGCTCTCGGGCCACGTGATGAAATGCTAGGCGGCTGTCAAACCTCCA
CTCTAACACTTCTCTCTCCGGGTCATCCATCCCATGCAGGCTCACAGGGTGTAACAAGCTGGTGTTCTCT
CCTTTATTGGCCTCTTCTACCTTATCTGGCTCAACTGGTACTAGCTTGTAGCACCATCCAAAGGTCAGTG
GATATCTGACCCCTGGCCCTGGTGTGTAGTTCTGCTAATCAGGGAAGTAGCCTTGTGTGTGGTAGATCCA
CAGATCAAGGATATCTTGTCTTCGTTGGGAGTGAATTAGCCCTTCCAGTCCCCTCTTTTCTTTTAAAAAG
TGGCTAAGATCTACAGCTGCCTTGTAAGTCATTGGTCTTAAAGGTACCTGAGGTGTGACTGGAAAACCCA
CCTCCTCCTCCTCTTGTGCTTCTAGCCAGGCACAATCAGCATTGGTAGCTGCTGTATTGCTACTTGTGAT
TGCTCCATGTTTTTCTAGGTCTCGACTGCAGAATTAATTCCAGGCGGGGAGGCGGCCCAAAGGGAGATCC
GACTCGTCTGAGGGCGAAGGCGAAGACGCGGAAGAGGCCGCAGAGCCGGCAGCAGGCCGCGGGAAGGAAG
GTCCGCTGGATTGAGGGCCGAAGGGACGTAGCAGAAGGACGTCCCGCGCAGAATCCAGGTGGCAACACAG
GCGAGCAGCCATGGAAAGGACGTCAGCTTCCCCGACAACACCACGGAATTGTCAGTGCCCAACAGCCGAG
CCCCTGTCCAGCAGCGGGCAAGGCAGGCGGCGATGAGTTCCGCCGTGGCAATAGGGAGGGGGAAAGCGAA
AGTCCCGGAAAGGAGCTGACAGGTGGTGGCAATGCCCCAACCAGTGGGGGTTGCGTCAGCAAACACAGTG
CACACCACGCCACGTTGCCTGACAACGGGCCACAACTCCTCATAAAGAGACAGCAACCAGGATTTATACA
AGGAGGAGAAAATGAAAGCCATACGGGAAGCAATAGCATGATACAAAGGCATTAAAGCAGCGTATCCACA
TAGCGTAAAAGGAGCAACATAGTTAAGAATACCAGTCAATCTTTCACAAATTTTGTAATCCAGAGGTTGA
TTGTTCCAGACGCGTTCAGGCACCGGGCTTGCGGGTCATGCACCAGGTGCGCGGTCCTTCGGGCACCTCG
ACGTCGGCGGTGACGGTGAAGCCGAGCCGCTCGTAGAAGGGGAGGTTGCGGGGCGCGGAGGTCTCCAGGA
AGGCGGGCACCCCGGCGCGCTCGGCCGCCTCCACTCCGGGGAGCACGACGGCGCTGCCCAGACCCTTGCC
CTGGTGGTCGGGCGAGACGCCGACGGTGGCCAGGAACCACGCGGGCTCCTTGGGCCGGTGCGGCGCCAGG
AGGCCTTCCATCTGTTGCTGCGCGGCCAGCCGGGAACCGCTCAACTCGGCCATGCGCGGGCCGATCTCGG
CGAACACCGCCCCCGCTTCGACGCTCTCCGGCGTGGTCCAGACCGCCACCGCGGCGCCGTCGTCCGCGAC
CCACACCTTGCCGATGTCGAGCCCGACGCGCGTGAGGAAGAGTTCTTGCAGCTCGGTGACCCGCTCGATG
TGGCGGTCCGGGTCGACGGTGTGGCGCGTGGCGGGGTAGTCGGCGAACGCGGCGGCGAGGGTGCGTACGG
CCCGGGGGACGTCGTCGCGGGTGGCGAGGCGCACCGTGGGCTTGTACTCGGTCATGGTCGCGTTTTGCAA
AAGCCTAGGCCTCCAAAAAAGCCTCCTCACTACTTCTGGAATAGCTCAGAGGCCGAGGCGGCCTCGGCCT
CTGCATAAATAAAAAAAATTAGTCAGCCATGGGGCGGAGAATGGGCGGAACTGGGCGGAGTTAGGGGCGG
GATGGGCGGAGTTAGGGGCGGGACTATGGTTGCTGACTAATTGAGATGCATGCTTTGCATACTTCTGCCT
GCTGGGGAGCCTGGGGACTTTCCACACCTGGTTGCTGACTAATTGAGATGCATGCTTTGCATACTTCTGC
CTGCTGGGGAGCCTGGGGACTTTCCACACCCTAACTGACACACATTCGCGCGTTTACCCGGGGAGCATGT
CAAGGTCAAAATCGTCAAGAGCGTCAGCAGGCAGCATATCAAGGTCAAAGTCGTCAAGGGCATCGGCTGG
GAGCATGTCTAAGTCAAAATCGTCAAGGGCGTCGGTCGGCCCGCCGCTTTCGCACTTTAGCTGTTTCTCC
AGGCCACATATGATTAGTTCCAGGCCGAAAAGGAAGGCAGGTTCGGCTCCCTGCCGGTCGAACAGCTCAA
TTGCTTGTTTCAGAAGTGGGGGCATAGAATCGGTGGTAGGTGTCTCTCTTTCCTCTTTTGCTACTTGATG
CTCCTGTTCCTCCAATACGCAGCCCAGTGTAAAGTGGCCCACGGCGGACAGAGCGTACAGTGCGTTCTCC
AGGGAGAAGCCTTGCTGACACAGGAACGCGAGCTGATTTTCCAGGGTTTCGTACTGTTTCTCTGTTGGGC
GGGTGCCGAGATGCACTTTAGCCCCGTCGCGATGTGAGAGGAGAGCACAGCGGTATGACTTGGCGTTGTT
CCGCAGAAAGTCTTGCCATGACTCGCCTTCCAGGGGGCAGGAGTGGGTATGATGCCTGTCCAGCATCTCG
ATTGGCAGGGCATCGAGCAGGGCCCGCTTGTTCTTCACGTGCCAGTACAGGGTAGGCTGCTCAACTCCCA
GCTTTTGAGCGAGTTTCCTTGTCGTCAGGCCTTCGATACCGACTCCATTGAGTAATTCCAGAGCAGAGTT
TATGACTTTGCTCTTGTCCAGTCTAGACATGGTAATTCGATGATCCCCCTGGGGAGAGAGGTCGGTGATT
CGGTCAACGAGGGAGCCGACTGCCGACGTGCGCTCCGGAGGCTTGCAGAATGCGGAACACCGCGCGGGCA
GGAACAGGGCCCACACTACCGCCCCACACCCCGCCTCCCGCACCGCCCCTTCCCGGCCGCTGCTCTCGGC
GCGCCCTGCTGAGCAGCCGCTATTGGCCACAGCCCATCGCGGTCGGCGCGCTGCCATTGCTCCCTGGCGC
TGTCCGTCTGCGAGGGTACTAGTGAGACGTGCGGCTTCCGTTTGTCACGTCCGGCACGCCGCGAACCGCA
AGGAACCTTCCCGACTTAGGGGCGGAGCAGGAAGCGTCGCCGGGGGGCCCACAAGGGTAGCGGCGAAGAT
CCGGGTGACGCTGCGAACGGACGTGAAGAATGTGCGAGACCCAGGGTCGGCGCCGCTGCGTTTCCCGGAA
CCACGCCCAGAGCAGCCGCGTCCCTGCGCAAACCCAGGGCTGCCTTGGAAAAGGCGCAACCCCAACCCCG
TGGAATTATCACCTCGAGTTTACTCCCTATCAGTGATAGAGAACGTATGAAGAGTTTACTCCCTATCAGT
GATAGAGAACGTATGCAGACTTTACTCCCTATCAGTGATAGAGAACGTATAAGGAGTTTACTCCCTATCA
GTGATAGAGAACGTATGACCAGTTTACTCCCTATCAGTGATAGAGAACGTATCTACAGTTTACTCCCTAT
CAGTGATAGAGAACGTATATCCAGTTTACTCCCTATCAGTGATAGAGAACGTATAAGCTTTGCTTATGTA
AACCAGGGCGCCTATAAAAGAGTGCTGATTTTTTGAGTAAACTTCAATTCCACAACACTTTTGTCTTATA
CCAACTTTCCGTACCACTTCCTACCCTCGTAAAGAATTCATGGAAGACGCCAAAAACATAAAGAAAGGCC
CGGCGCCATTCTATCCGCTAGAGGATGGAACCGCTGGAGAGCAACTGCATAAGGCTATGAAGAGATACGC
CCTGGTTCCTGGAACAATTGCTTTTACAGATGCACATATCGAGGTGAACATCACGTACGCGGAATACTTC
GAAATGTCCGTTCGGTTGGCAGAAGCTATGAAACGATATGGGCTGAATACAAATCACAGAATCGTCGTAT
GCAGTGAAAACTCTCTTCAATTCTTTATGCCGGTGTTGGGCGCGTTATTTATCGGAGTTGCAGTTGCGCC
CGCGAACGACATTTATAATGAACGTGAATTGCTCAACAGTATGAACATTTCGCAGCCTACCGTAGTGTTT
GTTTCCAAAAAGGGGTTGCAAAAAATTTTGAACGTGCAAAAAAAATTACCAATAATCCAGAAAATTATTA
TCATGGATTCTAAAACGGATTACCAGGGATTTCAGTCGATGTACACGTTCGTCACATCTCATCTACCTCC
CGGTTTTAATGAATACGATTTTGTACCAGAGTCCTTTGATCGTGACAAAACAATTGCACTGATAATGAAC
TCCTCTGGATCTACTGGGTTACCTAAGGGTGTGGCCCTTCCGCATAGAACTGCCTGCGTCAGATTCTCGC
ATGCCAGAGATCCTATTTTTGGCAATCAAATCATTCCGGATACTGCGATTTTAAGTGTTGTTCCATTCCA
TCACGGTTTTGGAATGTTTACTACACTCGGATATTTGATATGTGGATTTCGAGTCGTCTTAATGTATAGA
TTTGAAGAAGAGCTGTTTTTACGATCCCTTCAGGATTACAAAATTCAAAGTGCGTTGCTAGTACCAACCC
TATTTTCATTCTTCGCCAAAAGCACTCTGATTGACAAATACGATTTATCTAATTTACACGAAATTGCTTC
TGGGGGCGCACCTCTTTCGAAAGAAGTCGGGGAAGCGGTTGCAAAACGCTTCCATCTTCCAGGGATACGA
CAAGGATATGGGCTCACTGAGACTACATCAGCTATTCTGATTACACCCGAGGGGGATGATAAACCGGGCG
CGGTCGGTAAAGTTGTTCCATTTTTTGAAGCGAAGGTTGTGGATCTGGATACCGGGAAAACGCTGGGCGT
TAATCAGAGAGGCGAATTATGTGTCAGAGGACCTATGATTATGTCCGGTTATGTAAACAATCCGGAAGCG
ACCAACGCCTTGATTGACAAGGATGGATGGCTACATTCTGGAGACATAGCTTACTGGGACGAAGACGAAC
ACTTCTTCATAGTTGACCGCTTGAAGTCTTTAATTAAATACAAAGGATACCAGGTGGCCCCCGCTGAATT
GGAGTCGATATTGTTACAACACCCCAACATCTTCGACGCGGGCGTGGCAGGTCTTCCCGACGATGACGCC
GGTGAACTTCCCGCCGCCGTTGTTGTTTTGGAGCACGGAAAGACGATGACGGAAAAAGAGATCGTGGATT
ACGTCGCCAGTCAAGTAACAACCGCGAAAAAGTTGCGCGGAGGAGTTGTGTTTGTGGACGAAGTACCGAA
AGGTCTTACCGGAAAACTCGACGCAAGAAAAATCAGAGAGATCCTCATAAAGGCCAAGAAGGGCGGAAAG
TCCAAATTGTAAACCGGTGCCGGCGGATCCAGACCACCTCCCCTGCGAGCTAAGCTGGACAGCCAATGAC
GGGTAAGAGAGTGACATTTTTCACTAACCTAAGACAGGAGGGCCGTCAGAGCTACTGCCTAATCCAAAGA
CGGGTAAAAGTGATAAAAATGTATCACTCCAACCTAAGACAGGCGCAGCTTCCGAGGGATTTGAGATCCA
GACATGATAAGATACATTGATGAGTTTGGACAAACCAAAACTAGAATGCAGTGAAAAAAATGCCTTATTT
GTGAAATTTGTGATGCTATTGCCTTATTTGTAACCATTATAAGCT
