>Addgene plasmid #218630 | pLVX-TetOne-Puro-LUC | depositor partial sequence | sequence record 426498 | LUC insert
GAATTCATGGAAGACGCCAAAAACATAAAGAAAGGCCCGGCGCCATTCTATCCGCTAGAGGATGGAACCG
CTGGAGAGCAACTGCATAAGGCTATGAAGAGATACGCCCTGGTTCCTGGAACAATTGCTTTTACAGATGC
ACATATCGAGGTGAACATCACGTACGCGGAATACTTCGAAATGTCCGTTCGGTTGGCAGAAGCTATGAAA
CGATATGGGCTGAATACAAATCACAGAATCGTCGTATGCAGTGAAAACTCTCTTCAATTCTTTATGCCGG
TGTTGGGCGCGTTATTTATCGGAGTTGCAGTTGCGCCCGCGAACGACATTTATAATGAACGTGAATTGCT
CAACAGTATGAACATTTCGCAGCCTACCGTAGTGTTTGTTTCCAAAAAGGGGTTGCAAAAAATTTTGAAC
GTGCAAAAAAAATTACCAATAATCCAGAAAATTATTATCATGGATTCTAAAACGGATTACCAGGGATTTC
AGTCGATGTACACGTTCGTCACATCTCATCTACCTCCCGGTTTTAATGAATACGATTTTGTACCAGAGTC
CTTTGATCGTGACAAAACAATTGCACTGATAATGAACTCCTCTGGATCTACTGGGTTACCTAAGGGTGTG
GCCCTTCCGCATAGAACTGCCTGCGTCAGATTCTCGCATGCCAGAGATCCTATTTTTGGCAATCAAATCA
TTCCGGATACTGCGATTTTAAGTGTTGTTCCATTCCATCACGGTTTTGGAATGTTTACTACACTCGGATA
TTTGATATGTGGATTTCGAGTCGTCTTAATGTATAGATTTGAAGAAGAGCTGTTTTTACGATCCCTTCAG
GATTACAAAATTCAAAGTGCGTTGCTAGTACCAACCCTATTTTCATTCTTCGCCAAAAGCACTCTGATTG
ACAAATACGATTTATCTAATTTACACGAAATTGCTTCTGGGGGCGCACCTCTTTCGAAAGAAGTCGGGGA
AGCGGTTGCAAAACGCTTCCATCTTCCAGGGATACGACAAGGATATGGGCTCACTGAGACTACATCAGCT
ATTCTGATTACACCCGAGGGGGATGATAAACCGGGCGCGGTCGGTAAAGTTGTTCCATTTTTTGAAGCGA
AGGTTGTGGATCTGGATACCGGGAAAACGCTGGGCGTTAATCAGAGAGGCGAATTATGTGTCAGAGGACC
TATGATTATGTCCGGTTATGTAAACAATCCGGAAGCGACCAACGCCTTGATTGACAAGGATGGATGGCTA
CATTCTGGAGACATAGCTTACTGGGACGAAGACGAACACTTCTTCATAGTTGACCGCTTGAAGTCTTTAA
TTAAATACAAAGGATACCAGGTGGCCCCCGCTGAATTGGAGTCGATATTGTTACAACACCCCAACATCTT
CGACGCGGGCGTGGCAGGTCTTCCCGACGATGACGCCGGTGAACTTCCCGCCGCCGTTGTTGTTTTGGAG
CACGGAAAGACGATGACGGAAAAAGAGATCGTGGATTACGTCGCCAGTCAAGTAACAACCGCGAAAAAGT
TGCGCGGAGGAGTTGTGTTTGTGGACGAAGTACCGAAAGGTCTTACCGGAAAACTCGACGCAAGAAAAAT
CAGAGAGATCCTCATAAAGGCCAAGAAGGGCGGAAAGTCCAAATTGTAAACCGGT
